>Addgene plasmid #25081 | pDEST51-LRRK2-R1441C | addgene partial sequence | sequence record 31051 | 25081 with hLRRK2-Fwd2 5'-CCTGAGATTGGCTGTCTTGA
TACAACTTGGAACTAAGATCCTTTCCCAATGAAATGGGGAAATTAAGCAAAATATGGGATCTTCCTTTGG
ATGAACTGCATCTTAACTTTGATTTTAAACATATAGGATGTAAAGCCAAAGACATCATAAGGTTTCTTCA
ACAGCGATTAAAAAAGGCTGTGCCTTATAACCGAATGAAACTTATGATTGTGGGAAATACTGGGAGTGGT
AAAACCACCTTATTGCAGCAATTAATGAAAACCAAGAAATCAGATCTTGGAATGCAAAGTGCCACAGTTG
GCATAGATGTGAAAGACTGGCCTATCCAAATAAGAGACAAAAGAAAGAGAGATCTCGTCCTAAATGTGTG
GGATTTTGCAGGTCGTGAGGAATTCTATAGTACTCATCCCCATTTTATGACGCAGCGAGCATTGTACCTT
GCTGTCTATGACCTCAGCAAGGGACAGGCTGAAGTTGATGCCATGAAGCCTTGGCTCTTCAATATAAAGG
CTTGCGCTTCTTCTTCCCCTGTGATTCTCGTTGGCACACATTTGGATGTTTCTGATGAGAAGCAACGCAA
AGCCTGCATGAGTAAAATCACCAAGGAACTCCTGAATAAGCGAGGGTTCCCTGCCATACGAGATTACCAC
TTTGTGAATGCCACCGAGGAATCTGATGCTTTGGCAAAACTTCGGAAAACCATCATAAACGAGAGCCTTA
ATTTCAAGATCCGAGATCAGCTTGTTGTTGGACAGCTGATTCCAGACTGCTATGTAGAACTTGAAAAAAT
CATTTTATCGGAGCGTAAAAATGTGCCAATTGAATTTCCCGTAATTGACCGGAAACGATTATTACAACTA
GTGAGAGAAAATCAGCTGCAGTTAGATGAAAATGAGCTTCCTCACGCAGTTCACTTTCTAAATGAATCAG
GAGTCCTTCTTCATTTTCAAGACCCAGCACTGCAGTTAAGTGACTTGTACTTTGTGGAACCCAAGT
