>Addgene plasmid #25081 | pDEST51-LRRK2-R1441C | addgene partial sequence | sequence record 31052 | 25081 with BGH-rev
TCATGGTGATGGTGATGATGACCGGTACGCGTAGAATCGAGACCGAGGAGAGGGTTAGGGATAGGCTTAC
CTTCGAACCGCGGGCCCTCTAGATCAACCACTTTGTACAAGAAAGCTGGGTCGAATTCGCCCTTTTTCTC
AACAGATGTTCGTCTCATTTTTTCAGCTAATTCTTTTCTCACTTCAATGTGTTTTTCTAAATTTTGCACT
TCATGTGGAAGATTGATGTCCCAAACGGTCAAGCAAGATTGTATCTCTTTCTGCTTTTGTGTACCTTCAG
TATTTTTCCGGTTGTAGCCCAATACCAGCATGACATTTTTAAGGCTTCCTAGCTGTGCTGTCATCATGAC
TCTGACCGAATTACAAAAGTTGTAAATTACACGTATAAGTCGACGAGTTGAAAGATCCAGGAGTAAAATA
TGGCCTCCTCCAGTTCCTATCCAAAGAGCAGTGTTCTTCTGAAGGCAGAGGGTTTTCACTCTCCCAGAAT
AAGACATTTTGTGTTTTGATTCCTTGTTTTCTTTTACCATTACCTCCCTTAAAAAGTGCACGCAGTCTAT
TAGTCCACAGAGTTTTTCAGTTTTCTTATCCCACACTTCCACAACAGGGCTATTTTGCTTAGCAATATAG
AGAGCAGTGTCTACCACCACTGTTATGATGTTGGAATCACTGAAAGCTGCATAAGAAAACAGTTGGCTTG
TTCTTGTCTCAATGAGTTTCTGAATGGTGAAATCATTAGAAAAGGAGAAAATCTTTGTGCCACATCCTCC
CCACATTACATTTCTTTCCGTTGAATTTGTGGATTCACTCAAACACATCAATGGAGTACTGACATTTCCT
ATATTTAGTATCTTCAAAAGGAGCAGCTCCTTTAAGCTTA
