[The description below was written by a language model from this plasmid's Addgene catalogue record.]
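Description:
pDEST51-LRRK2-R1441C is a mammalian expression plasmid built on the Invitrogen Gateway destination vector pEF-DEST51. It carries the full-length human LRRK2 coding sequence (leucine-rich repeat kinase 2, also known as dardarin or PARK8), an insert of about 7.6 kb in a backbone of about 7.5 kb. The plasmid is propagated in bacteria under ampicillin selection, and a blasticidin marker allows selection of transfected mammalian cells. The record lists the copy number as unknown and does not name the origin of replication. It also does not explicitly state the promoter. The pEF-DEST51 backbone is generally known to drive expression from the human EF-1α promoter, and the listed T7 and BGH-reverse sequencing primers imply a T7 priming site upstream of the insert and a bovine growth hormone polyadenylation region downstream.

The insert was introduced by Gateway recombination. The record gives attR1 and attR2 as the flanking cloning sites, marked as not destroyed. The LRRK2 open reading frame carries the R1441C substitution (arginine 1441 to cysteine) and is fused at its C terminus to a V5 epitope and a 6xHis tag, which allow antibody detection, immunoprecipitation and metal-affinity purification of the expressed protein. The associated publication concerns Parkinson disease-associated LRRK2, its dimerisation and its intramolecular autophosphorylation. The construct is therefore suited to expressing tagged mutant LRRK2 in mammalian cells, for biochemical comparison with other forms of the protein in studies of kinase activity, self-association and disease mechanism. No feature table was supplied, so this description rests on the catalogue fields alone.
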