Addgene plasmid #25081: pDEST51-LRRK2-R1441C
Depositing lab: Mark Cookson. Publication: The Parkinson Disease-associated Leucine-rich Repeat Kinase 2 (LRRK2) Is a Dimer That Undergoes Intramolecular Autophosphorylation. . J Biol Chem. 2008 Jun 13;283(24):16906-14. 10.1074/jbc.M708718200 PubMed 18397888.
Backbone
  Vector backbone: pEF-DEST51
  Backbone manufacturer: Invitrogen
  Backbone size w/o insert (bp): 7464
  Vector type: Mammalian Expression ; Destination Vector
  Selectable markers: Blasticidin
Growth in bacteria
  Bacterial resistance: Ampicillin, 100 μg/mL
  Growth temperature: 37°C
  Growth strain: Stbl3
  Growth instructions: Stbl3
  Copy number: Unknown
Gene/Insert
  Gene/Insert name: LRRK2
  Species: H. sapiens (human)
  Insert size (bp): 7584
  Mutation: Arginine 1441 mutated to Cysteine
  Entrez Gene: LRRK2 (a.k.a. AURA17, DARDARIN, PARK8, RIPK7, ROCO2)
  Tag / fusion protein: V5 (C terminal on insert); 6XHis (C terminal on insert)
  Cloning method: Gateway Cloning; 5′ cloning site attR1 (not destroyed); 3′ cloning site attR2 (not destroyed)
  Sequencing primers: 5′ T7; 3′ BGH-rev
Terms and licenses: Academic/Nonprofit Terms; Industry Terms: Not Available to Industry
How to cite: pDEST51-LRRK2-R1441C was a gift from Mark Cookson (Addgene plasmid # 25081 ; http://n2t.net/addgene:25081 ; RRID:Addgene_25081)
